Addgene plasmid #55459: CYPet-Actin-3
Purpose: Localization: Actin, Excitation: 433, Emission: 475
Depositing lab: Michael Davidson. Depositing organization: Florida State University, Tallahassee.
Backbone
  Vector backbone: CYPet
  Backbone size w/o insert (bp): 4750
  Vector type: Mammalian Expression
  Selectable markers: Neomycin (select with G418)
Growth in bacteria
  Bacterial resistance: Kanamycin, 50 μg/mL
  Growth temperature: 37°C
  Growth strain: DH5alpha
  Copy number: High Copy
Gene/Insert
  Gene/Insert name: Actin (alt name: NM_001101.3)
  Species: H. sapiens (human)
  Entrez Gene: ACTB (a.k.a. BKRNS, BNS, BRWS1, CSMH, DDS1, PS1TP5BP1, THC8)
  Promoter: CMV
  Tag / fusion protein: CYPet (N terminal on backbone)
  Cloning method: Unknown
  Sequencing primers: 5′ CMV-F; 3′ SV40pA-R
Terms and licenses: Academic/Nonprofit Terms; Industry Terms
Depositor comments: . Excitation = 433; Emission = 475
How to cite: CYPet-Actin-3 was a gift from Michael Davidson (Addgene plasmid # 55459 ; http://n2t.net/addgene:55459 ; RRID:Addgene_55459)
