[The description below was written by a language model from this plasmid's Addgene catalogue record.]
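Description:
CYPet-Actin-3 is a mammalian expression plasmid that produces human beta-actin (ACTB, corresponding to the NM_001101.3 reference transcript) fused to the cyan fluorescent protein CyPet. The fluorescent protein is carried on the backbone and sits at the N terminus of actin, so the fusion reads CyPet–actin. The backbone is listed as about 4.75 kb without the insert. Transcription is driven by the CMV promoter, a strong constitutive promoter in most mammalian cell lines. The use of an SV40 polyA reverse sequencing primer suggests that the transcript ends at an SV40 polyadenylation signal, although no feature table is provided to confirm the layout. The "3" in the name may refer to the linker between the two proteins, but the record does not say what it means, and the cloning method is recorded as unknown.

In bacteria the plasmid is maintained at high copy number under kanamycin selection. In mammalian cells a neomycin resistance marker allows G418 selection of stable transfectants. The record does not name the origins of replication.

The stated purpose is actin localization. When expressed in cells, the fusion incorporates into actin filaments and labels structures of the actin cytoskeleton for fluorescence microscopy, including live-cell imaging. The reported spectral values are excitation at 433 nm and emission at 475 nm, which places the label in the cyan channel. This makes it suitable for multicolour imaging alongside green, yellow or red markers. CyPet is also generally known as a FRET donor optimised for pairing with a yellow acceptor, although the record does not mention FRET use for this construct.
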