>Addgene plasmid #55459 | CYPet-Actin-3 | depositor partial sequence | sequence record 85864 | insert sequence
ACGTCAGATCCGCTAGCGCTACCGGTACCATGGTGAGCAAGGGAGAGGAACTGTTCGGCGGCATCGTGCC
CATCCTGGTGGAGCTGGAGGGCGACGTGAACGGCCACAAGTTCAGCGTGAGCGGCGAGGGCGAGGGCGAC
GCCACCTACGGCAAGCTGACCCTGAAGTTCATCTGCACCACCGGCAAGCTGCCCGTGCCCTGGCCCACCC
TGGTGACCACCCTGACCTGGGGCGTGCAGTGCTTCAGCCGGTACCCCGACCACATGAAGCAGCACGACTT
CTTCAAGAGCGTGATGCCCGAGGGCTACGTGCAGGAGCGGACCATCTTCTTCAAGGACGACGGCAACTAC
AAGACCCGGGCCGAGGTGAAGTTCGAGGGCGACACCCTGGTGAACCGGATCGAGCTGAAGGGCATCGACT
TCAAGGAGGACGGCAACATCCTGGGCCACAAGCTGGAGTACAACTACATCAGCCACAACGTGTACATCAC
CGCCGACAAGCAGAAGAACGGCATCAAGGCCAACTTCAAGGCCCGGCACAACATCACCGACGGCAGCGTG
CAGCTGGCCGACCACTACCAGCAGAACACCCCCATCGGCGACGGCCCCGTGATCCTGCCCGACAACCACT
ACCTGAGCACCCAGAGCGCCCTGAGCAAGGACCCCAACGAGAAGCGGGACCACATGGTGCTGCTGGAGTT
CGTGACCGCCGCCGGCATCACCCACGGCATGGACGAACTGTACAAATCTCGAGCTATGGATGATGATATC
GCCGCGCTCGTCGTCGACAACGGCTCCGGCATGTGCAAGGCCGGCTTCGCGGGCGACGATGCCCCCCGGG
CCGTCTTCCCCTCCATCGTGGGGCGCCCCAGGCACCAGGGCGTGATGGTGGGCATGGGTCAGAAGGATTC
CTATGTGGGCGACGAGGCCCAGAGCAAGAGAGGCATCCTCACCCTGAAGTACCCCATCGAGCACGGCATC
GTCACCAACTGGGACGACATGGAGAAAATCTGGCACCACACCTTCTACAATGAGCTGCGTGTGGCTCCCG
AGGAGCACCCCGTGCTGCTGACCGAGGCCCCCCTGAACCCCAAGGCCAACCGCGAGAAGATGACCCAGAT
CATGTTTGAGACCTTCAACACCCCAGCCATGTACGTTGCTATCCAGGCTGTGCTATCCCTGTACGCCTCT
GGCCGTACCACTGGCATCGTGATGGACTCCGGTGACGGGGTCACCCACACTGTGCCCATCTACGAGGGGT
ATGCCCTCCCCCATGCCATCCTGCGTCTGGACCTGGCTGGCCGGGACCTGACTGACTACCTCATGAAGAT
CCTCACCGAGCGCGGCTACAGCTTCACCACCACGGCCGAGCGGGAAATCGTGCGTGACATTAAGGAGAAG
CTGTGCTACGTCGCCCTGGACTTCGAGCAAGAGATGGCCACGGCTGCTTCCAGCTCCTCCCTGGAGAAGA
GCTACGAGCTGCCTGACGGCCAGGTCATCACCATTGGCAATGAGCGGTTCCGCTGCCCTGAGGCACTCTT
CCAGCCTTCCTTCCTGGGCATGGAGTCCTGTGGCATCCACGAAACTACCTTCAACTCCATCATGAAGTGT
GACGTGGACATCCGCAAAGACCTGTACGCCAACACAGTGCTGTCTGGCGGCACCACCATGTACCCTGGCA
TTGCCGACAGGATGCAGAAGGAGATCACTGCCCTGGCACCCAGCACAATGAAGATCAAGATCATTGCTCC
TCCTGAGCGCAAGTACTCCGTGTGGATCGGCGGCTCCATCCTGGCCTCGCTGTCCACCTTCCAGCAGATG
TGGATCAGCAAGCAGGAGTATGACGAGTCCGGCCCCTCCATCGTCCACCGCAAATGCTTCTAGGGATCCA
CCGGATCTAGATAACTGATCATAATCAGCCATACCACATTGAGA
