>Addgene plasmid #55459 | CYPet-Actin-3 | addgene partial sequence | sequence record 108653 | EXFP-internal-F 5'-ACGACGGCAACTACAAGACC-3'
CCCTGGTGAACCGGATCGAGCTGAAGGGCATCGACTTCAAGGAGGACGGCAACATCCTGGGCCACAAGCT
GGAGTACAACTACATCAGCCACAACGTGTACATCACCGCCGACAAGCAGAAGAACGGCATCAAGGCCAAC
TTCAAGGCCCGGCACAACATCACCGACGGCAGCGTGCAGCTGGCCGACCACTACCAGCAGAACACCCCCA
TCGGCGACGGCCCCGTGATCCTGCCCGACAACCACTACCTGAGCACCCAGAGCGCCCTGAGCAAGGACCC
CAACGAGAAGCGGGACCACATGGTGCTGCTGGAGTTCGTGACCGCCGCCGGCATCACCCACGGCATGGAC
GAACTGTACAAATCTCGAGCTATGGATGATGATATCGCCGCGCTCGTCGTCGACAACGGCTCCGGCATGT
GCAAGGCCGGCTTCGCGGGCGACGATGCCCCCCGGGCCGTCTTCCCCTCCATCGTGGGGCGCCCCAGGCA
CCAGGGCGTGATGGTGGGCATGGGTCAGAAGGATTCCTATGTGGGCGACGAGGCCCAGAGCAAGAGAGGC
ATCCTCACCCTGAAGTACCCCATCGAGCACGGCATCGTCACCAACTGGGACGACATGGAGAAAATCTGGC
ACCACACCTTCTACAATGAGCTGCGTGTGGCTCCCGAGGAGCACCCCGTGCTGCTGACCGAGGCCCCCCT
GAACCCCAAGGCCAACCGCGAGAAGATGACCCAGATCATGTTTGAGACCTTCAACACCCCAGCCATGTAC
GTTGCTATCCAGGCTGTGCTATCCCTGTACGCCTCTGGCCGTACCACTGGCATCGTGATGGACTCCGGTG
ACGGGGTCACCCACACTGTGCCCATCTACGAGGGGTATGCCCTCCC
